>Addgene plasmid #122435 | YSBE416: pTOP_CAC1_Vn_HOG1 terminator | addgene full sequence | sequence record 242240 | Addgene NGS Result
AGCGCCCAATACGCAAACCGCCTCTCCCCGCGCGTTGGCCGATTCATTAATGCAGCTGGCACGACAGGTT
TCCCGACTGGAAAGCGGGCAGTGAGCGCAACGCAATTAATGTGAGTTAGCTCACTCATTAGGCACCCCAG
GCTTTACACTTTATGCTTCCGGCTCGTATGTTGTGTGGAATTGTGAGCGGATAACAATTTCACACAGGAA
ACAGCTATGACCATGATTACGCCAAGCTTGGTACCGAGCTCGGATCCACTAGTAACGGCCGCCAGTGTGC
TGGAATTCGCCCTTGGATCCGTACCAATCTATCCCTCTCTCCGAACAATCTCCACATTCCCTCCCTTCTG
CTCCCTGAACCCGCAACACGAGCCGTCCACACTTCTTCTCAACTTTGCGCTTCTCAACTTTTGCTTATGC
AATCTTGCTCCACCATCTATCATCCCAACTTATCCCGACTCTTCCTCGTCCCACCGCCCACCACACACCA
CATTACTTTCAGGCTCCTGAATACAACACATCATTCATAAGTTCAAGTATACGCCAACATCTCTTCTTTC
GTTATAAATAAAAAGAAAGAAAGAAAGAAGAACGATTCTTTTACGCGGCCCTACTCGATGTTGTGGCGGA
TCTTGAAGTTGGCCTTGATGCCGTTCTTCTGCTTGTCGGCGGTGATATAGACGTTGTGGCTGTTGTAGTT
GTACTCCAGCTTGTGCCCCAGGATGTTGCCGTCCTCCTTGAAGTCGATGCCCTTCAGCTCGATGCGGTTC
ACCAGGGTGTCGCCCTCGAACTTCACCTCGGCGCGGGTCTTGTAGTTGCCGTCGTCCTTGAAGAAGATGG
TGCGCTCCTGGACGTAGCCTTCGGGCATGGCGGACTTGAAGAAGTCGTGCTGCTTCATGTGGTCGGGGTA
GCGGGCGAAGCACTGCAGGCCGTAGCCCAGGGTGGTCACGAGGGTGGGCCAGGGCACGGGCAGCTTGCCG
GTGGTGCAGATCAGCTTCAGGGTCAGCTTGCCGTAGGTGGCATCGCCCTCGCCCTCGCCGGACACGCTGA
ACTTGTGGCCGTTTACGTCGCCGTCCAGCTCGACCAGGATGGGCACCACCCCGGTGAACAGCTCCTCGCC
CTTGCTCACAGTACCACCAGAACCTATCGCGTTCTCTTCATCTTTCCCCATCGCCTCGTTCATTAACGCC
AACGCATGCACGATGAGTTTTTGGTCAATTTTCGTGGCCGACTCCAAAGCGGCCAATACAGCACTAAATT
CTCCAAAGTTTTTGAGATACTTCAACGGCTGATCAGCATGCATTTATGAACAAATTAGATGACCGCGACT
CACCAAAGTTGACATCACGTTTTCAATCCTCCCCACTAAGCTTTCAATGATCGTCCACAGCTCTTCATCG
TTCATATCCTCTCTTATAGAAGGCCCCAGATAACTTGCTGGAGGATGCAATCTCATGACACCTGCCGTGG
GAGTGTCACCAGGTGATGAGGGAGTAGGGTTGTAGCAGCAGACAGCTTCTAATCGCAAGGCGATATCGGA
AAGTTGATAGACTTGGTCAATATCAACACTGCGCTGACGTTCAGCAGATTTGCGAGCATCGTTGACTTCG
ACTTCGGCTCGGATCTCGTTGGAAATCTCCAGTCGGCCGGCTAGAGTCTTGGGATAAAGCAAATGAAGCC
TTTCGGGCACTATGTTGCATTGTCAGCATATCATTGATGGAGTCAGAACAAGACCAGGCTCACCTTCAAG
TCCTTTGAGCTTCCTGTCGCCCATGTCTCTAACCTCTAGACCAATTCTTCTCAACTCCATAACTTCCCTC
TTCAAATCGCCCTGCAGATCATTCAACACTTGTTCATCACTTGAGTTCAGATACTCCATCAGCGGCGCAA
TCTCATTCAGGACGTCTTGGCTCGCCATCAACTGGCCTCCATCTGCACTTGCATTGATACGCGCAGCACG
ATTCACCATGGGACCGTAGTAGTCCATCCTCCTCGTGATTGGATCTTTTTCGCACTCTGGCGCACCCCAA
TGAACACCCATACGGGATCCAAGGGCGAATTCTGCAGATATCCATCACACTGGCGGCCGCTCGAGCATGC
ATCTAGAGGGCCCAATTCGCCCTATAGTGAATCGTATTACAATTCACTGGCCGTCGTTTTACAACGTCGT
GACTGGGAAAACCCTGGCGTTACCCAACTTAATCGCCTTGCAGCACATCCCCCTTTCGCCAGCTGGCGTA
ATAGCGAAGAGGCCCGCACCGATCGCCCTTCCCAACAGTTGCGCAGCCTATACGTACGGCAGTTTAAGGT
TTACACCTATAAAAGAGAGAGCCGTTATCGTCTGTTTGTGGATGTACAGAGTGATATTATTGACACGCCG
GGGCGACGGATGGTGATCCCCCTGGCCAGTGCACGTCTGCTGTCAGATAAAGTCTCCCGTGAACTTTACC
CGGTGGTGCATATCGGGGATGAAAGCTGGCGCATGATGACCACCGATATGGCCAGTGTGCCGGTCTCCGT
TATCGGGGAAGAAGTGGCTGATCTCAGCCACCGCGAAAATGACATCAAAAACGCCATTAACCTGATGTTC
TGGGGAATATAAATGTCAGGCATGAGATTATCAAAAAGGATCTTCACCTAGATCCTTTTCACGTAGAAAG
CCAGTCCGCAGAAACGGTGCTGACCCCGGATGAATGTCAGCTACTGGGCTATCTGGACAAGGGAAAACGC
AAGCGCAAAGAGAAAGCAGGTAGCTTGCAGTGGGCTTACATGGCGATAGCTAGACTGGGCGGTTTTATGG
ACAGCAAGCGAACCGGAATTGCCAGCTGGGGCGCCCTCTGGTAAGGTTGGGAAGCCCTGCAAAGTAAACT
GGATGGCTTTCTTGCCGCCAAGGATCTGATGGCGCAGGGGATCAAGCTCTGATCAAGAGACAGGATGAGG
ATCGTTTCGCATGATTGAACAAGATGGATTGCACGCAGGTTCTCCGGCCGCTTGGGTGGAGAGGCTATTC
GGCTATGACTGGGCACAACAGACAATCGGCTGCTCTGATGCCGCCGTGTTCCGGCTGTCAGCGCAGGGGC
GCCCGGTTCTTTTTGTCAAGACCGACCTGTCCGGTGCCCTGAATGAACTGCAAGACGAGGCAGCGCGGCT
ATCGTGGCTGGCCACGACGGGCGTTCCTTGCGCAGCTGTGCTCGACGTTGTCACTGAAGCGGGAAGGGAC
TGGCTGCTATTGGGCGAAGTGCCGGGGCAGGATCTCCTGTCATCTCACCTTGCTCCTGCCGAGAAAGTAT
CCATCATGGCTGATGCAATGCGGCGGCTGCATACGCTTGATCCGGCTACCTGCCCATTCGACCACCAAGC
GAAACATCGCATCGAGCGAGCACGTACTCGGATGGAAGCCGGTCTTGTCGATCAGGATGATCTGGACGAA
GAGCATCAGGGGCTCGCGCCAGCCGAACTGTTCGCCAGGCTCAAGGCGAGCATGCCCGACGGCGAGGATC
TCGTCGTGACCCATGGCGATGCCTGCTTGCCGAATATCATGGTGGAAAATGGCCGCTTTTCTGGATTCAT
CGACTGTGGCCGGCTGGGTGTGGCGGACCGCTATCAGGACATAGCGTTGGCTACCCGTGATATTGCTGAA
GAGCTTGGCGGCGAATGGGCTGACCGCTTCCTCGTGCTTTACGGTATCGCCGCTCCCGATTCGCAGCGCA
TCGCCTTCTATCGCCTTCTTGACGAGTTCTTCTGAATTGAAAAAGGAAGAGTATGAGTATTCAACATTTC
CGTGTCGCCCTTATTCCCTTTTTTGCGGCATTTTGCCTTCCTGTTTTTGCTCACCCAGAAACGCTGGTGA
AAGTAAAAGATGCTGAAGATCAGTTGGGTGCACGAGTGGGTTACATCGAACTGGATCTCAACAGCGGTAA
GATCCTTGAGAGTTTTCGCCCCGAAGAACGTTTTCCAATGATGAGCACTTTTAAAGTTCTGCTATGTGGC
GCGGTATTATCCCGTATTGACGCCGGGCAAGAGCAACTCGGTCGCCGCATACACTATTCTCAGAATGACT
TGGTTGAGTACTCACCAGTCACAGAAAAGCATCTTACGGATGGCATGACAGTAAGAGAATTATGCAGTGC
TGCCATAACCATGAGTGATAACACTGCGGCCAACTTACTTCTGACAACGATCGGAGGACCGAAGGAGCTA
ACCGCTTTTTTGCACAACATGGGGGATCATGTAACTCGCCTTGATCGTTGGGAACCGGAGCTGAATGAAG
CCATACCAAACGACGAGCGTGACACCACGATGCCTGTAGCAATGGCAACAACGTTGCGCAAACTATTAAC
TGGCGAACTACTTACTCTAGCTTCCCGGCAACAATTAATAGACTGGATGGAGGCGGATAAAGTTGCAGGA
CCACTTCTGCGCTCGGCCCTTCCGGCTGGCTGGTTTATTGCTGATAAATCTGGAGCCGGTGAGCGTGGGT
CTCGCGGTATCATTGCAGCACTGGGGCCAGATGGTAAGCCCTCCCGTATCGTAGTTATCTACACGACGGG
GAGCCAGGCAACTATGGATGAACGAAATAGACAGATCGCTGAGATAGGTGCCTCACTGATTAAGCATTGG
TAACTGTCAGACCAAGTTTACTCATATATACTTTAGATTGATTTAAAACTTCATTTTTAATTTAAAAGGA
TCTAGGTGAAGATCCTTTTTGATAATCTCATGACCAAAATCCCTTAACGTGAGTTTTCGTTCCACTGAGC
GTCAGACCCCGTAGAAAAGATCAAAGGATCTTCTTGAGATCCTTTTTTTCTGCGCGTAATCTGCTGCTTG
CAAACAAAAAAACCACCGCTACCAGCGGTGGTTTGTTTGCCGGATCAAGAGCTACCAACTCTTTTTCCGA
AGGTAACTGGCTTCAGCAGAGCGCAGATACCAAATACTGTTCTTCTAGTGTAGCCGTAGTTAGGCCACCA
CTTCAAGAACTCTGTAGCACCGCCTACATACCTCGCTCTGCTAATCCTGTTACCAGTGGCTGCTGCCAGT
GGCGATAAGTCGTGTCTTACCGGGTTGGATTCAAGACGATAGTTACCGGATAAGGCGCAGCGGTCGGGCT
GAACGGGGGGTTCGTGCACACAGCCCAGCTTGGAGCGAACGACCTACACCGAACTGAGATACCTACAGCG
TGAGCTATGAGAAAGCGCCACGCTTCCCGAAGGGAGAAAGGCGGACAGGTATCCGGTAAGCGGCAGGGTC
GGAACAGGAGAGCGCACGAGGGAGCTTCCAGGGGGAAACGCCTGGTATCTTTATAGTCCTGTCGGGTTTC
GCCACCTCTGACTTGAGCGTCGATTTTTGTGATGCTCGTCAGGGGGGCGGAGCCTATGGAAAAACGCCAG
CAACGCGGCCTTTTTACGGTTCCTGGCCTTTTGCTGGCCTTTTGCTCACATGTTCTTTCCTGCGTTATCC
CCTGATTCTGTGGATAACCGTATTACCGCCTTTGAGTGAGCTGATACCGCTCGCCGCAGCCGAACGACCG
AGCGCAGCGAATCAGTGAGCGAGGAAGCGGAAG
Features (pLannotate 1.2.2; 12 found; start..end, strand, type, name):
      2..94      +  CDS            lacI (fragment): lac repressor; lacI; The lac repressor binds to the lac operator to inhibit transcription in E. coli. This inhibition can be relieved by adding lactose or isopropyl-β-D-thiogalactopyranoside (IPTG).
    107..128     +  protein_bind   CAP binding site: CAP binding activates transcription in the presence of cAMP. E. coli catabolite activator protein
    143..173     +  promoter       lac promoter: promoter for the E. coli lac operon
    181..197     +  protein_bind   lac operator: The lac repressor binds to the lac operator to inhibit transcription in E. coli. This inhibition can be relieved by adding lactose or isopropyl-β-D-thiogalactopyranoside (IPTG). lac repressor encoded by lacI
    614..1129    -  CDS            VN173: N-terminal fragment of mVenus for use in bimolecular fluorescence complementation (BiFC) (Kodama and Hu, 2010)
   2142..2289    +  CDS            lacZα (fragment): LacZα fragment of β-galactosidase; lacZ fragment
   2299..2602    +  CDS            ccdB (fragment): CcdB, a bacterial toxin that poisons DNA gyrase; ccdB; Plasmids containing the ccdB gene cannot be propagated in standard E. coli strains.
   2650..2919    +  CDS            tnpA (fragment): TN5P_ECOLX - Also known as tnp. Experimental evidence at protein level: Swiss-Prot protein existence level 1. Mediates transposition of transposon Tn5 by a 'cut and paste' mechanism. First, the monomeric transposase binds the 19 bp inverted DNA repeats flanking the transposon. Then, dimerization of the DNA- bound transposase creates a synaptic DNA complex. After nicking of the first DNA strand, excision of the transposon proceeds through a series of intermediates. The transposase then mediates the insertion of the transposon at a new site by strand transfer. The activity of the wild- type tran
   2951..3745    +  CDS            NeoR/KanR: aminoglycoside phosphotransferase from Tn5; aph(3')-II (or nptII); confers resistance to neomycin, kanamycin, and G418 (Geneticin®)
   3746..3762    +  promoter       AmpR promoter (fragment): bla
   3763..4623    +  CDS            AmpR: β-lactamase; bla; confers resistance to ampicillin, carbenicillin, and related antibiotics
   4794..5382    +  rep_origin     ori: high-copy-number ColE1/pMB1/pBR322/pUC origin of replication
