[The description below was written by a language model from this plasmid's Addgene catalogue record and pLannotate feature annotations shown in this document.]
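Description:
YSBE416: pTOP_CAC1_Vn_HOG1 terminator is a 5,563-nt E. coli cloning plasmid built on the pTOP-V2 backbone. It serves as a template or donor for tagging proteins in the fungal pathogen Cryptococcus neoformans. It is propagated in bacteria through a high-copy ColE1/pUC-type origin and carries two selectable markers, a β-lactamase gene (ampicillin resistance) and the Tn5-derived aminoglycoside phosphotransferase NeoR/KanR (kanamycin resistance). The backbone retains typical TOPO-style cloning vector elements. These include a lacI remnant, a CAP binding site, the lac promoter and operator, and a lacZα fragment followed by a ccdB toxin fragment that would normally provide counter-selection against empty vector. A short Tn5 transposase remnant lies upstream of the kanamycin marker.

The annotated payload is VN173, the N-terminal fragment of mVenus used in bimolecular fluorescence complementation (BiFC). It sits on the reverse strand relative to the lac promoter, within the cloning region. In BiFC this non-fluorescent half is fused to one protein and the complementary C-terminal Venus fragment to a candidate partner, and fluorescence is restored only when the two proteins come into close proximity. The plasmid name indicates that CAC1-derived sequence and the HOG1 terminator flank the Venus fragment, which would suit C-terminal tagging of the adenylyl cyclase Cac1 with a fungal transcription terminator downstream. These segments are not annotated in the feature table, although roughly 1 kb of unannotated sequence lies on one side of VN173 and about 400 bp on the other. No Cryptococcus selectable marker or fungal promoter is annotated, and the record does not state the cloning sites used.
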