Addgene plasmid #122435: YSBE416: pTOP_CAC1_Vn_HOG1 terminator
Purpose: Plasmid for tagging proteins in Cryptococcus neoformans; N-terminal fragment of Venus protein
Depositing lab: Yong-Sun Bahn. Depositing organization: Yonsei University. Publication: Molecular Characterization of Adenylyl Cyclase Complex Proteins Using Versatile Protein-Tagging Plasmid Systems in Cryptococcus neoformans. So YS, Yang DH, Jung KW, Huh WK, Bahn YS. J Microbiol Biotechnol. 2017 Feb 28;27(2):357-364. doi: 10.4014/jmb.1609.09036. PubMed 27780958.
Backbone
  Vector backbone: pTOP-V2
  Vector type: tagging proteins in Cryptococcus neoformans
Growth in bacteria
  Bacterial resistance: Ampicillin and Kanamycin, 100 & 50 μg/mL
  Growth temperature: 37°C
  Growth strain: ccdB Survival
  Copy number: Unknown
Gene/Insert
  Gene/Insert name: N-terminal fragment of Venus protein
  Cloning method: Restriction Enzyme; 5′ cloning site unknown (unknown if destroyed); 3′ cloning site unknown (unknown if destroyed)
  Sequencing primers: 5′ M13R; 3′ M13F
Terms and licenses: Academic/Nonprofit Terms; Industry Terms: Not Available to Industry
How to cite: YSBE416: pTOP_CAC1_Vn_HOG1 terminator was a gift from Yong-Sun Bahn (Addgene plasmid # 122435 ; http://n2t.net/addgene:122435 ; RRID:Addgene_122435)
